>Addgene plasmid #193033 | pCA528 CAPN7 L61D (1-165) | addgene full sequence | sequence record 378923 | Addgene NGS Result
TGGCGAATGGG
[124 nt withheld, positions 12-135]
C
[91 nt withheld, positions 137-227]
A
[49 nt withheld, positions 229-277]
CCTTTGACGTTGGAGTCCACGTTCTTT
[37 nt withheld, positions 305-341]
ACCCTATCTCGGTCTATTCTTTTGATTTATAAGGGATTTTGCCGATTTCGGCCTATTGGTTAAAAAATGA
GCTGATTTAACAAAAATTTAACGCGAATTTTAACAAAATATTAACGCTTACAATTTAGGTGGCACTTTTC
GGGGAAATGTGCGCGGAACCCCTATTTGTTTATTTTTCTAAATACATTCAAATATGTATCCGCTCATGAA
TTAATTCTTAGAAAAACTCATCGAGCATCAAATGAAACTGCAATTTATTCATATCAGGATTATCAATACC
ATATTTTTGAAAAAGCCGTTTCTGTAATGAAGGAGAAAACTCACCGAGGCAGTTCCATAGGATGGCAAGA
TCCTGGTATCGGTCTGCGATTCCGACTCGTCCAACATCAATACAACCTATTAATTTCCCCTCGTCAAAAA
TAAGGTTATCAAGTGAGAAATCACCATGAGTGACGACTGAATCCGGTGAGAATGGCAAAAGTTTATGCAT
TTCTTTCCAGACTTGTTCAACAGGCCAGCCATTACGCTCGTCATCAAAATCACTCGCATCAACCAAACCG
TTATTCATTCGTGATTGCGCCTGAGCGAGACGAAATACGCGATCGCTGTTAAAAGGACAATTACAAACAG
GAATCGAATGCAACCGGCGCAGGAACACTGCCAGCGCATCAACAATATTTTCACCTGAATCAGGATATTC
TTCTAATACCTGGAATGCTGTTTTCCCGGGGATCGCAGTGGTGAGTAACCATGCATCATCAGGAGTACGG
ATAAAATGCTTGATGGTCGGAAGAGGCATAAATTCCGTCAGCCAGTTTAGTCTGACCATCTCATCTGTAA
CATCATTGGCAACGCTACCTTTGCCATGTTTCAGAAACAACTCTGGCGCATCGGGCTTCCCATACAATCG
ATAGATTGTCGCACCTGATTGCCCGACATTATCGCGAGCCCATTTATACCCATATAAATCAGCATCCATG
TTGGAATTTAATCGCGGCCTAGAGCAAGACGTTTCCCGTTGAATATGGCTCATAACACCCCTTGTATTAC
TGTTTATGTAAGCAGACAGTTTTATTGTTCATGACCAAAATCCCTTAACGTGAGTTTTCGTTCCACTGAG
CGTCAGACCCCGTAGAAAAGATCAAAGGATCTTCTTGAGATCCTTTTTTTCTGCGCGTAATCTGCTGCTT
GCAAACAAAAAAACCACCGCTACCAGCGGTGGTTTGTTTGCCGGATCAAGAGCTACCAACTCTTTTTCCG
AAGGTAACTGGCTTCAGCAGAGCGCAGATACCAAATACTGTCCTTCTAGTGTAGCCGTAGTTAGGCCACC
ACTTCAAGAACTCTGTAGCACCGCCTACATACCTCGCTCTGCTAATCCTGTTACCAGTGGCTGCTGCCAG
TGGCGATAAGTCGTGTCTTACCGGGTTGGACTCAAGACGATAGTTACCGGATAAGGCGCAGCGGTCGGGC
TGAACGGGGGGTTCGTGCACACAGCCCAGCTTGGAGCGAACGACCTACACCGAACTGAGATACCTACAGC
GTGAGCTATGAGAAAGCGCCACGCTTCCCGAAGGGAGAAAGGCGGACAGGTATCCGGTAAGCGGCAGGGT
CGGAACAGGAGAGCGCACGAGGGAGCTTCCAGGGGGAAACGCCTGGTATCTTTATAGTCCTGTCGGGTTT
CGCCACCTCTGACTTGAGCGTCGATTTTTGTGATGCTCGTCAGGGGGGCGGAGCCTATGGAAAAACGCCA
GCAACGCGGCCTTTTTACGGTTCCTGGCCTTTTGCTGGCCTTTTGCTCACATGTTCTTTCCTGCGTTATC
CCCTGATTCTGTGGATAACCGTATTACCGCCTTTGAGTGAGCTGATACCGCTCGCCGCAGCCGAACGACC
GAGCGCAGCGAGTCAGTGAGCGAGGAAGCGGAAGAGCGCCTGATGCGGTATTTTCTCCTTACGCATCTGT
GCGGTATTTCACACCGCAATGGTGCACTCTCAGTACAATCTGCTCTGATGCCGCATAGTTAAGCCAGTAT
ACACTCCGCTATCGCTACGTGACTGGGTCATGGCTGCGCCCCGACACCCGCCAACACCCGCTGACGCGCC
CTGACGGGCTTGTCTGCTCCCGGCATCCGCTTACAGACAAGCTGTGACCGTCTCCGGGAGCTGCATGTGT
CAGAGGTTTTCACCGTCATCACCGAAACGCGCGAGGCAGCTGCGGTAAAGCTCATCAGCGTGGTCGTGAA
GCGATTCACAGATGTCTGCCTGTTCATCCGCGTCCAGCTCGTTGAGTTTCTCCAGAAGCGTTAATGTCTG
GCTTCTGATAAAGCGGGCCATGTTAAGGGCGGTTTTTTCCTGTTTGGTCACTGATGCCTCCGTGTAAGGG
GGATTTCTGTTCATGGGGGTAATGATACCGATGAAACGAGAGAGGATGCTCACGATACGGGTTACTGATG
ATGAACATGCCCGGTTACTGGAACGTTGTGAGGGTAAACAACTGGCGGTATGGATGCGGCGGGACCAGAG
AAAAATCACTCAGGGTCAATGCCAGCGCTTCGTTAATACAGATGTAGGTGTTCCACAGGGTAGCCAGCAG
CATCCTGCGATGCAGATCCGGAACATAATGGTGCAGGGCGCTGACTTCCGCGTTTCCAGACTTTACGAAA
CACGGAAACCGAAGACCATTCATGTTGTTGCTCAGGTCGCAGACGTTTTGCAGCAGCAGTCGCTTCACGT
TCGCTCGCGTATCGGTGATTCATTCTGCTAACCAGTAAGGCAACCCCGCCAGCCTAGCCGGGTCCTCAAC
GACAGGAGCACGATCATGCGCACCCGTGGGGCCGCCATGCCGGCGATAATGGCCTGCTTCTCGCCGAAAC
GTTTGGTGGCGGGACCAGTGACGAAGGCTTGAGCGAGGGCGTGCAAGATTCCGAATACCGCAAGCGACAG
GCCGATCATCGTCGCGCTCCAGCGAAAGCGGTCCTCGCCGAAAATGACCCAGAGCGCTGCCGGCACCTGT
CCTACGAGTTGCATGATAAAGAAGACAGTCATAAGTGCGGCGACGATAGTCATGCCCCGCGCCCACCGGA
AGGAGCTGACTGGGTTGAAGGCTCTCAAGGGCATCGGTCGAGATCCCGGTGCCTAATGAGTGAGCTAACT
TACATTAATTGCGTTGCGCTCACTGCCCGCTTTCCAGTCGGGAAACCTGTCGTGCCAGCTGCATTAATGA
ATCGGCCAACGCGCGGGGAGAGGCGGTTTGCGTATTGGGCGCCAGGGTGGTTTTTCTTTTCACCAGTGAG
ACGGGCAACAGCTGATTGCCCTTCACCGCCTGGCCCTGAGAGAGTTGCAGCAAGCGGTCCACGCTGGTTT
GCCCCAGCAGGCGAAAATCCTGTTTGATGGTGGTTAACGGCGGGATATAACATGAGCTGTCTTCGGTATC
GTCGTATCCCACTACCGAGATATCCGCACCAACGCGCAGCCCGGACTCGGTAATGGCGCGCATTGCGCCC
AGCGCCATCTGATCGTTGGCAACCAGCATCGCAGTGGGAACGATGCCCTCATTCAGCATTTGCATGGTTT
GTTGAAAACCGGACATGGCACTCCAGTCGCCTTCCCGTTCCGCTATCGGCTGAATTTGATTGCGAGTGAG
ATATTTATGCCAGCCAGCCAGACGCAGACGCGCCGAGACAGAACTTAATGGGCCCGCTAACAGCGCGATT
TGCTGGTGACCCAATGCGACCAGATGCTCCACGCCCAGTCGCGTACCGTCTTCATGGGAGAAAATAATAC
TGTTGATGGGTGTCTGGTCAGAGACATCAAGAAATAACGCCGGAACATTAGTGCAGGCAGCTTCCACAGC
AATGGCATCCTGGTCATCCAGCGGATAGTTAATGATCAGCCCACTGACGCGTTGCGCGAGAAGATTGTGC
ACCGCCGCTTTACAGGCTTCGACGCCGCTTCGTTCTACCATCGACACCACCACGCTGGCACCCAGTTGAT
CGGCGCGAGATTTAATCGCCGCGACAATTTGCGACGGCGCGTGCAGGGCCAGACTGGAGGTGGCAACGCC
AATCAGCAACGACTGTTTGCCCGCCAGTTGTTGTGCCACGCGGTTGGGAATGTAATTCAGCTCCGCCATC
GCCGCTTCCACTTTTTCCCGCGTTTTCGCAGAAACGTGGCTGGCCTGGTTCACCACGCGGGAAACGGTCT
GATAAGAGACACCGGCATACTCTGCGACATCGTATAACGTTACTGGTTTCACATTCACCACCCTGAATTG
ACTCTCTTCCGGGCGCTATCATGCCATACCGCGAAAGGTTTTGCGCCATTCGATGGTGTCCGGGATCTCG
ACGCTCTCCATTATGCGACTCCTGCATTAGGAAGCAGCCCAGTAGTAGGTTGAGGCCGTTGAGCACCGCC
GCCGCAAGGAATGGTGCATGCAAGGAGATGGCGCCCAACAGTCCCCCGGCCACGGGGCCTGCCACCATAC
CCACGCCGAAACAAGCGCTCATGAGCCCGAAGTGGCGAGCCCGATCTTCCCCATCGGTGATGTCGGCGAT
ATAGGCGCCAGCAACCGCACCTGTGGCGCCGGTGATGCCGGCCACGATGCGTCCGGCGTAGAGGATCGAG
ATCTCGATCCCGCGAAATTAATACGACTCACTATAGGGGAATTGTGAGCGGATAACAATTCCCCTCTAGA
AATAATTTTGTTTAACTTTAAGAAGGAGATATACATATGGGTCATCACCATCATCACCATGGTTCGGACT
CAGAAGTCAATCAAGAAGCTAAGCCAGAGGTCAAGCCAGAAGTCAAGCCTGAGACTCACATCAATTTAAA
GGTGTCCGATGGATCTTCAGAGATCTTCTTCAAGATCAAAAAGACCACTCCTTTAAGAAGGCTGATGGAA
GCGTTCGCTAAAAGACAGGGTAAGGAAATGGACTCCTTAAGATTCTTGTACGACGGTATTAGAATTCAAG
CTGATCAGACCCCTGAAGATTTGGACATGGAGGATAACGATATTATTGAGGCTCACAGAGAACAGATTGG
TGGGATGGACGCCACAGCACTGGAGCGGGACGCTGTGCAGTTCGCCCGTCTGGCGGTTCAGCGCGACCAC
GAAGGCCGCTACTCCGAGGCGGTGTTTTATTACAAGGAAGCTGCACAAGCCTTAATTTATGCTGAGATGG
CAGGATCAAGCCTAGAAAATATTCAAGAAAAAATAACTGAGTATGATGAAAGAGTTCAAGCTCTACATTC
AGCAGTTCAGTCAAAGAGTGCTGATCCTTTGAAGTCAAAACATCAGTTGGACTTAGAGCGTGCTCATTTC
CTTGTTACACAAGCTTTTGATGAAGATGAAAAAGAGAATGTTGAAGATGCTATAGAATTGTACACAGAAG
CTGTGGATCTCTGTCTGAAAACATCTTATGAAACTGCTGATAAAGTCCTGCAAAATAAACTGAAACAGTT
GGCTCGACAGGCGCTAGACAGAGCAGAAGCGCTGAGTGAGCCTTTGACCAAGCCAGTTGGCAAAATCAGT
TCAACAAGTTAAGTCGACAAGCTTGCGGCCGCACTCGAGCACCACCACCACCACCACTGAGATCCGGCTG
CTAACAAAGCCCGAAAGGAAGCTGAGTTGGCTGCTGCCACCGCTGAGCAATAACTAGCATAACCCCTTGG
GGCCTCTAAACGGGTCTTGAGGGGTTTTTTGCTGAAAGGAGGAACTATATCCGGAT
Features (pLannotate 1.2.2; 20 found; start..end, strand, type, name):
     12..440     +  rep_origin     f1 ori (sequence partly withheld): f1 bacteriophage origin of replication; arrow indicates direction of (+) strand synthesis
    493..550     +  promoter       AmpR promoter (fragment): bla
    559..1374    -  CDS            KanR: aminoglycoside phosphotransferase; aph(3')-Ia; confers resistance to kanamycin in bacteria or G418 (Geneticin®) in eukaryotes
   1496..2084    +  rep_origin     ori: high-copy-number ColE1/pMB1/pBR322/pUC origin of replication
   2270..2409    -  misc_feature   bom: basis of mobility region from pBR322
   2511..2702    -  CDS            rop: Rop protein, which maintains plasmids at low copy number; rop
   2719..3099    +  CDS            YPB1_ECOLX: Protein predicted: Swiss-Prot protein existence level 4. From Escherichia coli.
   3171..3462    -  CDS            TcR (fragment): tetracycline efflux protein; tet; confers resistance to tetracycline
   3477..3498    -  protein_bind   CAP binding site: CAP binding activates transcription in the presence of cAMP. E. coli catabolite activator protein
   3511..4593    -  CDS            lacI: lac repressor; lacI; The lac repressor binds to the lac operator to inhibit transcription in E. coli. This inhibition can be relieved by adding lactose or isopropyl-β-D-thiogalactopyranoside (IPTG).
   4594..4671    -  promoter       lacI promoter: lacI
   4679..4958    -  CDS            TcR (fragment): tetracycline efflux protein; tet; confers resistance to tetracycline
   4980..4998    +  promoter       T7 promoter: promoter for bacteriophage T7 RNA polymerase
   4999..5023    +  protein_bind   lac operator: The lac repressor binds to the lac operator to inhibit transcription in E. coli. This inhibition can be relieved by adding lactose or isopropyl-β-D-thiogalactopyranoside (IPTG). lac repressor encoded by lacI
   5038..5060    +  RBS            RBS: efficient ribosome binding site from bacteriophage T7 gene 10 (Olins and Rangwala, 1989)
   5095..5384    +  CDS            SUMO (fragment): cleavable ubiquitin-like protein tag; S. cerevisiae SMT3 (truncated)
   5386..5880    +  CDS            CAPN7 (fragment): CAN7_HUMAN - Also known as PALBH. Experimental evidence at protein level: Swiss-Prot protein existence level 1. Calcium-regulated non-lysosomal thiol-protease. From Homo sapiens (Human).
   5911..5928    +  CDS            9xHis (fragment): 9xHis affinity tag
   5938..5987    +  CDS            SET1 (fragment): solubility-enhancement tag derived from T7 phage gene 10B
   5995..6042    +  terminator     T7 terminator: transcription terminator for bacteriophage T7 RNA polymerase
