[The description below was written by a language model from this plasmid's Addgene catalogue record and pLannotate feature annotations shown in this document.]
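Description:
pCA528 CAPN7 L61D (1-165) is a bacterial expression plasmid built on the pCA528 backbone, a pET-style vector of about 6.1 kb for producing recombinant protein in E. coli. It is selected with kanamycin through an aph(3')-Ia resistance gene. It replicates from a ColE1/pBR322-type origin accompanied by the bom region and the rop gene, which is consistent with the low copy number listed in the record. An f1 phage origin is also present, and short tetracycline-resistance fragments flanking the lacI region appear to be non-functional remnants of the pBR322 lineage.

The payload is a 495 bp fragment of human CAPN7 (calpain-7) encoding residues 1-165, which comprise the tandem MIT domains, and it carries an L61D point substitution. It was inserted by Gibson assembly in frame behind the backbone-encoded N-terminal 6xHis-SUMO tag (yeast SMT3). The His tag allows metal-affinity purification, and the SUMO moiety typically aids solubility and can be removed with a SUMO-specific protease. Transcription is driven by a T7 promoter followed by a lac operator and the T7 gene 10 ribosome binding site, and it ends at a T7 terminator. The plasmid-borne lacI gene supplies repressor, so expression is IPTG-inducible in hosts that provide T7 RNA polymerase. The feature table also annotates a short His-tag fragment and a T7 gene 10-derived fragment downstream of the insert. These look like vector remnants, and the record does not indicate that they are translated as part of the product.

The associated study concerns calpain-7 acting with the ESCRT-III protein IST1 during abscission, so the construct presumably supplies purified mutant MIT domains for binding or structural comparison with wild type. The record does not state the specific effect of L61D.
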