Addgene plasmid #193033: pCA528 CAPN7 L61D (1-165)
Purpose: Bacterial expression plasmid for CAPN7 (1-165) tandem MIT domains with L61D mutation
Depositing lab: Wesley Sundquist. Depositing organization: University of Utah. Publication: The Calpain-7 protease functions together with the ESCRT-III protein IST1 within the midbody to regulate the timing and completion of abscission. Paine EL, Skalicky JJ, Whitby FG, Mackay DR, Ullman KS, Hill CP, Sundquist WI. Elife. 2023 Sep 29;12:e84515. doi: 10.7554/eLife.84515. PubMed 37772788.
Backbone
  Vector backbone: pCA528
  Vector type: Bacterial Expression
Growth in bacteria
  Bacterial resistance: Kanamycin, 50 μg/mL
  Growth temperature: 37°C
  Growth strain: DH5alpha
  Copy number: Low Copy
Gene/Insert
  Gene/Insert name: CAPN7
  Species: H. sapiens (human)
  Insert size (bp): 495
  Mutation: L61D, Residues 1-165
  GenBank ID: NM_014296
  Entrez Gene: CAPN7 (a.k.a. CALPAIN7, PALBH)
  Promoter: T7
  Tag / fusion protein: 6xHis-Sumo (N terminal on backbone)
  Cloning method: Gibson Cloning
  Sequencing primers: 5′ T7 For; 3′ T7 Rev
Terms and licenses: Academic/Nonprofit Terms; Industry Terms: Not Available to Industry
How to cite: pCA528 CAPN7 L61D (1-165) was a gift from Wesley Sundquist (Addgene plasmid # 193033 ; http://n2t.net/addgene:193033 ; RRID:Addgene_193033)
